>Addgene plasmid #63859 | pSG 413 | addgene partial sequence | sequence record 108855 | Tet-F 5'-GGCAGGTAGATGACGACCAT-3'
CAGCCTAACTTCGATCATTGGACCGCTGATCGTCACGGCGATTTATGCCGCCTCGGCGAGCACATGGAAC
GGGTTGGCATGGATTGTAGGCGCCGCCCTATACCTTGTCTGCCTCCCCGCGTTGCGTCGCGGTGCATGGA
GCCGGGCCACCTCGACCTGAATGGAAGCCGGCGGCACCTCGCTAACGGATTCACCACTCCAAGAATTGGA
GCCAATCAATTCTTGCGGAGAACTGTGAATGCGCAAACCAACCCTTGGCAGAACATATCCATCGCGTCCG
CCATCTCCAGCAGCCGCACGCGGCGCATCTCGGGCAGCGTTGGGTCCTGGCCACGGGTGCGCATGATCGT
GCTCCTGTCGTTGAGGACCCGGCTAGGCTGGCGGGGTTGCCTTACTGGTTAGCAGAATGAATCACCGATA
CGCGAGCGAACGTGAAGCGACTGCTGCTGCAAAACGTCTGCGACCTGAGCAACAACATGAATGGTCTTCG
GTTTCCGTGTTTCGTAAAGTCTGGAAACGCGGAAGTCCCCTACGTGCTGCTGAAGTTGCCCGCAACAGAG
AGTGGAACCAACCGGTGATACCACGATACTATGACTGAGAGTCAACGCCATGAGCGGCCTCATTTCTTAT
TCTGAGTTACAACAGTCCGCACCGCTGCCGGTAGCTCCTTCCGGTGGGCGCGGGGCATGACTATCGTCGC
CGCACTTATGACTGTCTTCTTTATCATGCAACTCGTA
