>Addgene plasmid #63859 | pSG 413 | addgene partial sequence | sequence record 110687 | LacZ-R 5'-GACAGTATCGGCCTCAGGAA-3'
AACCAGGCAAAGCGCCATTCGCCATTCAGGCTGCGCAACTGTTGGGAAGGGCGATCGGTGCGGGCCTCTT
CGCTATTACGCCAGCTGGCGAAAGGGGGATGTGCTGCAAGGCGATTAAGTTGGGTAACGCCAGGGTTTTC
CCAGTCACGACGTTGTAAAACGACGGCCAGTGCCAAGCTTAGCGTAATCAGGGTGAATTCTGTTTCCTGT
GTGAAATTGTTATCCGCTCACAATTGTCGACATTATACGAGCCGATGATTAATTGTCAACACGGCCGACG
CGCTGGGCTACGTCTTGCTGGCGTTCGCGACGCGAGGCTGGATGGCCTTCCCCATTATGATTCTTCTCGC
TTCCGGCGGCATCGGGATGCCCGCGTTGCAGGCCATGCTGTCCAGGCAGGTAGATGACGACCATCAGGGA
CAGCTTCAAGGATCGCTCGCGGCTCTTACCAGCCTAACTTCGATCATTGGACCGCTGATCGTCACGGCGA
TTTATGCCGCCTCGGCGAGCACATGGAACGGGTTGGCATGGATTGTAGGCGCCGCCCTATACCTTGTCTG
CCTCCCCGCGTTGCGTCGCGGTGCATGGAGCCGGGCCACCTCGACCTGAATGGAAGCCACTGC
