[The description below was written by a language model from this plasmid's Addgene catalogue record.]
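Description:
pSG 413 is a low-copy bacterial expression plasmid built on the pACYC184 backbone (about 4.5 kb without insert) and designed as a reporter of translation initiation fidelity in Escherichia coli. pACYC184 carries the p15A origin of replication, which keeps copy number low and makes the plasmid compatible with ColE1-type plasmids in the same cell, a useful property when a second plasmid supplies, for example, mutant ribosomal RNA genes. The plasmid is selected with tetracycline. No feature table accompanies the record, so the exact layout of the backbone elements cannot be confirmed. The insert was placed between NaeI and ScaI sites, both of which were destroyed during cloning.

The payload is an approximately 3.2 kb E. coli lacZ gene expressed from the PtacI promoter, a strong hybrid trp/lac promoter. The defining feature is a mutation of the normal AUG start codon of lacZ to CUG. Because CUG is a poor initiation codon, β-galactosidase is produced only when the ribosome and initiator tRNA accept this non-canonical triplet at the P site. Enzyme activity therefore gives a simple quantitative readout of how often initiation occurs at CUG. The construct is derived from an earlier plasmid, pSG25. According to the associated work, it is used to study decoding accuracy at the ribosomal A and P sites, in particular how mutations in the decoding region of 16S rRNA alter the stringency of start codon selection. It is typically assessed by comparing reporter activity between wild-type and mutant translational backgrounds.
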