Addgene plasmid #63859: pSG 413
Purpose: Detect translation initiation from CUG start codon (E. coli lacZ)
Depositing lab: Albert Dahlberg. Depositing organization: Brown University. Publication: Decoding fidelity at the ribosomal A and P sites: influence of mutations in three different regions of the decoding domain in 16S rRNA. O'Connor M, Thomas CL, Zimmermann RA, Dahlberg AE. Nucleic Acids Res. 1997 Mar 15;25(6):1185-93. gka224 PubMed 9092628.
Backbone
  Vector backbone: pACYC184
  Backbone size w/o insert (bp): 4500
  Vector type: Bacterial Expression
Growth in bacteria
  Bacterial resistance: Tetracycline, 10 μg/mL
  Growth temperature: 37°C
  Growth strain: DH5alpha
  Copy number: Low Copy
Gene/Insert
  Gene/Insert name: lacZ
  Species: Escherichia coli
  Insert size (bp): 3200
  Mutation: CUG start codon
  GenBank ID: NC_000913.3
  Entrez Gene: lacZ (a.k.a. b0344, ECK0341)
  Promoter: PtacI
  Cloning method: Restriction Enzyme; 5′ cloning site NaeI (destroyed during cloning); 3′ cloning site ScaI (destroyed during cloning)
  Sequencing primers: 5′ M13pUC-Rev
Resource information
  A portion of this plasmid was derived from a plasmid made by: Derived from pSG25
Terms and licenses: Academic/Nonprofit Terms; Industry Terms: Not Available to Industry
Depositor comments: AUG --> CUG start codon in lacZ
How to cite: pSG 413 was a gift from Albert Dahlberg (Addgene plasmid # 63859 ; http://n2t.net/addgene:63859 ; RRID:Addgene_63859)
